>Addgene plasmid #237125 | NRF2-LgBiT Fusion Vector | addgene full sequence | sequence record 474907 | Addgene NGS Result
AAGACGCGTGACGTCGGCAGTGAAAAAAATGCTTTATTTGTGAAATTTGTGATGCTATTGCTTTATTTGT
AACCATTATAAGCTGCAATAAACAAGTTAACAACAACAATTGCATTCATTTTATGTTTCAGGTTCAGGGG
GAGGTGTGGGAGGTTTTTTAAAGCAAGTAAAACCTCTACAAATGTGGTATGGCTGATTATGATCCGCGGC
CGCAATACGTCGACGTTATCAGCTGACTTCGTACGAGAGCCTAGGTGTTTCTAGAGTCGCGGCCTTAGCT
GTTGATGGTTACTCGGAACAGCATGGAGCCGTCGGGGGTGATCAGGCGCTCGTCGATAATTTTGTTGCCG
TTCCACAGGGTCCCTGTTACAGTGATCTTTTTGCCGTCGAACACGGCGATGCCTTCATACGGCCGTCCGA
AATAGTTCAGCATGTTCGGCGTAACCCCGTCGATTACCAGTGTGCCATAGGGCAGGATCACCTTAAAGTG
ATGATCATCCACAGGGTACACCACCTTAAACACCTCTTCGATCTGGGCCATTTGGTCGGCGCTCAGACCT
TCATACGGGATGATGACATGGATGTCGATCTTCAGGGCATTTTCACCGCTCCGGACAATCCTTTGGATCG
GAGTTACGGACACGGCGAGATTCTGCAGCAAACTGGACACACCTCCCTGTTCAAGGACTTGGTCCAGGTT
GTAGGCGGCTGTCTGTTCCCAGTCCCCAACGAAATCTTCGAGTGTGAAGACACCGCTCGAGCCTCCACCT
CCGCTCCCGCCACCACCTGAACTGCCTTGAGAAACGTTTTTCTTAACATCTGGCTTCTTACTTTTGGGAA
CAAGGAAAACATTGCCATCTCTTGTTTGCTGCAGGGAGTATTCACTAGGAGAATAAGGTTTTCCATCTTC
ATCACGTAGCATGCTGAAAACTTCGAGATATAAGGTGCTGAGTTGTTTTTTCAGTAGGTGAAGGCTTTTG
TCATTTTCTCCTTTTTCTTTGAGCAATTTTTCTTTTTCATCTTTCAAATGATCTAAATCTTGCTCTAGTT
CTACTATATTTTCCAGTTTTCTTTTTCTGCAATTCTGAGCAGCCACTTTATTCTTACCCCTCCTACGTAT
ATCCCGAATTAATGCAAGTTGAGCTTCATTGAACTGCTCTTTGGACATCATTTCGTTGAAGTCAACAACA
GGGAGGTTAATGATTTTTTCTACAGGGAATGGGATATGGAGAGCTTTTGCCCTAAGTTCATCTCTTGTGA
GATGAGCCTCCAAGCGGCTTGAATGTTTGTCTTTTGTGAATGGGGTTTTCCGATGACCAGGACTTACAGG
CAATTCTTTCTCTGGTGTGTTCTCACATTGGGCATCATGCACGTGAGTGCTCTGCCCCTGAGATGGTGAC
AAGGGTTGTACCATATCCCCAGAAGAATGTACTGGTGTTTTAGGACCATTCTGTTTGACACTTCCAGGGG
CACTATCTAGCTCTTCCACTTCAGAATCACTGAGGCCAAGTAGTGTGTCTCCATAGCTGGAAGATTCCAC
TGAGTGTTCTGGTGATGCCACACTGGGACTTGTGTTTAGTGAAATGCCGGAGTCAGAATCATTGAATTCT
GCTGTGCTTTCAGGGTGGTTTTGGTTGAAAGCTTTGCAAAGTGATAGATCAGAAACATCAATGGGCCCAT
TTAGAAGTTCAGAGAGTGAATGGCTTAAAGTAGCAGGTGAGGGCATGCTGTTGCTGATACTGGGCTCAGC
TATGAAAGCAGAATAAAATTCATCACCAAAATCTGTGTTGACTGTGGCATCTGAATTTAATGAGTTCACT
GTCAACTGGTTGGGGTCTTCTGTGGAGAGGATGCTGCTGAAGGAATCCTCAAAAGCATTAAGAAAATGTG
GACTACAGTTACCTACTTCTTTTTCCATTGAGGGTATAGATGAGTAAAAATGATAATTGTCAACTTCTGT
CAGTTTGGCTTCTGGACTTGGAACCATGGTAGTCTCAACCAGCTTGTCATTTTCAATATTAAGACACTGT
AACTCAGGAATGGATAATAGCTCCTCCCAAACTTGCTCAATGTCCTGTTGCATACCGTCTAAATCAACAG
GGGCTACCTGAGCAACAGAAGTTTCAGGTGACTGAGCCTGATTAGTAGCAATGAAGACTGGGCTCTCGAT
GTGACCGGGAATATCAGGAACAAGTGACTGAAACGTAGCCGAAGAAACCTCATTGTCATCTACAAACGGG
AATGTCTGCGCCAAAAGCTGCATGCAGTCATCAAAGTACAAAGCATCTGATTTGGGAATGTGGGCAACCT
GGGAGTAGTTGGCAGATCCACTGGTTTCTGACTGGATGTGCTGGGCTGGCTGAATTGGGAGAAATTCACC
TGTCTCTTCATCTAGTTGTAACTGAGCGAAAAAGGCTTTCTCTTGCTCCTTTTGGAGTTGTTCTTGTCTT
TCCTTTTCAAGTTTTTTCTGTTTTTCCAGCTCATACTCTTTCCGTCGCTGACTGAAGTCAAATACTTCTC
GACTTACTCCAAGATCTATATCTTGCCTCCAAAGTATGTCAATCAAATCCATGTCCTGCTGGGACGGGAG
TCCCGGCGGCGGCAGCTCCAAGTCCATCATGGCGATCGCTAGCTGCAAAAAGAACAAGTAGCTTGTATTC
TATAGTGTCACCTAAATGGGCGATCTGACGGTTCACTAAACCAGCTCTGCTTATATAGGCCTCCCTGGCG
CGCCACTAGTTATTAATAGTAATCAATTACGGGGTCATTAGTTCATAGCCCATATATGGAGTTCCGCGTT
ACATAACTTACGGTAAATGGCCCGCCTGGCTGACCGCCCAACGACCCCCGCCCATTGACGTCAATAATGA
CGTATGTTCCCATAGTAACGCCAATAGGGACTTTCCATTGACGTCAATGGGTGGAGTATTTACGGTAAAC
TGCCCACTTGGCAGTACATCAAGTGTATCATATGCCAAGTCCGCCCCCTATTGACGTCAATGACGGTAAA
TGGCCCGCCTGGCATTATGCCCAGTACATGACCTTACGGGACTTTCCTACTTGGCAGTACATCTACGTAT
TAGTCATCGCTATTACCATGGTGATGCGGTTTTGGCAGTACACCAATGGGCGTGGATAGCGGTTTGACTC
ACGGGGATTTCCAAGTCTCCACCCCATTGACGTCAATGGGAGTTTGTTTTGGCACCAAAATCAACGGGAC
TTTCCAAAATGTCGTAATAACCCCGCCCCGTTGACGCAAATGGGCGGTAGGCGTGTACGGTGGGAGGTCA
AATCGAATTCTAATACTGTTGACAATTAATCATCGGCATAGTATATCGGCATAGTATAATACGACAAGGT
GAGGAACTAAACCCAGGAGGCAGATCATGATTGAACAAGATGGATTGCACGCAGGTTCTCCGGCCGCTTG
GGTGGAGAGGCTATTCGGCTATGACTGGGCACAACAGACAATCGGCTGCTCTGATGCCGCCGTGTTCCGG
CTGTCAGCGCAGGGGCGCCCGGTTCTTTTTGTCAAGACCGACCTGTCCGGTGCCCTGAATGAACTGCAGG
ACGAGGCAGCGCGGCTATCGTGGCTGGCCACGACGGGCGTTCCTTGCGCAGCTGTGCTCGACGTTGTCAC
TGAAGCGGGAAGGGACTGGCTGCTATTGGGCGAAGTGCCGGGGCAGGATCTCCTGTCATCTCACCTTGCT
CCTGCCGAGAAAGTATCCATCATGGCTGATGCAATGCGGCGGCTGCATACGCTTGATCCGGCTACCTGCC
CATTCGACCACCAAGCGAAACATCGCATCGAGCGAGCACGTACTCGGATGGAAGCCGGTCTTGTCGATCA
GGATGATCTGGACGAAGAGCATCAGGGGCTCGCGCCAGCCGAACTGTTCGCCAGGCTCAAGGCGCGCATG
CCCGACGGCGAGGATCTCGTCGTGACCCATGGCGATGCCTGCTTGCCGAATATCATGGTGGAAAATGGCC
GCTTTTCTGGATTCATCGACTGTGGCCGGCTGGGTGTGGCGGACCGCTATCAGGACATAGCGTTGGCTAC
CCGTGATATTGCTGAAGAGCTTGGCGGCGAATGGGCTGACCGCTTCCTCGTGCTTTACGGTATCGCCGCT
CCCGATTCGCAGCGCATCGCCTTCTATCGCCTTCTTGACGAGTTCTTCTGATTCGAAATGACCGACCAAG
CGACGCCCAACCGGTATCAGCTCACTCAAAGGCGGTAATACGGTTATCCACAGAATCAGGGGATAACGCA
GGAAAGAACATGTGAGCAAAAGGCCAGCAAAAGGCCAGGAACCGTAAAAAGGCCGCGTTGCTGGCGTTTT
TCCATAGGCTCCGCCCCCCTGACGAGCATCACAAAAATCGACGCTCAAGTCAGAGGTGGCGAAACCCGAC
AGGACTATAAAGATACCAGGCGTTTCCCCCTGGAAGCTCCCTCGTGCGCTCTCCTGTTCCGACCCTGCCG
CTTACCGGATACCTGTCCGCCTTTCTCCCTTCGGGAAGCGTGGCGCTTTCTCATAGCTCACGCTGTAGGT
ATCTCAGTTCGGTGTAGGTCGTTCGCTCCAAGCTGGGCTGTGTGCACGAACCCCCCGTTCAGCCCGACCG
CTGCGCCTTATCCGGTAACTATCGTCTTGAGTCCAACCCGGTAAGACACGACTTATCGCCACTGGCAGCA
GCCACTGGTAACAGGATTAGCAGAGCGAGGTATGTAGGCGGTGCTACAGAGTTCTTGAAGTGGTGGCCTA
ACTACGGCTACACTAGAAGGACAGTATTTGGTATCTGCGCTCTGCTGAAGCCAGTTACCTTCGGAAAAAG
AGTTGGTAGCTCTTGATCCGGCAAACAAACCACCGCTGGTAGCGGTGGTTTTTTTGTTTGCAAGCAGCAG
ATTACGCGCAGAAAAAAAGGATTTCAAGAAGATCCTTTGATCTTTTCTACGGGGTCTGACGCTCAGTGGA
ACGAAAACTCACGTTAAGGGATTTTGGTCATGAGATTATCAAAAAGGATCTTCACCTAGATCCTTTTATA
GTCCGGAATCGTCACACAAAAAACCAACACACAGATGTAATGAAAATAAAGATATTTTATTGCGGCCATC
GTGATGGCTAGAGTCTAAACTCGACCTACCTCCTTAGCGCGCGGTCGTGTACTGGGCCGGCGGTTGCCGC
TGTCGGCCAGCACCTCGACGCAGCCGTCGGTCCATACGGCTGCGCTCCGGCGAGCGATTTGTGTGCGACC
GACGGTGCCGGCCCCGCTGCGGACGATGGCATCGCAGCGGCCTTGAGCCCAGGCAGCATCGTCGAAGTTG
CCGTCCACGAGGCTCTGGTAGAGCTGATCCAGGCCGATGCGCAGCATGTAGGCTCGCAGACGAGGGCTGC
CGGCCAGCTCGGGATGCCGGCGCTCGAAGTAGCGAGTCTGCTGCTCCATGCAAGCCAGCCAGGGCCGCCA
GAAGAAGATGTTGGCCACCTCGTACTGACTGTCCCCGAACATAGCTTCGGACCAGTCGATTACGGCGGTG
ATGCGGCCGTTGTCGGTCAGGACGTTGTTGCTGCCGAAGTCGGCATGGACGAGGTGGCGCACCTCGGGAC
AGTCTTCGGCCCACAGCATCAGTTCGTCCAGGGCTTGAGCTACGCTGGCGGACACGGTGTCGTCCATCAC
GGTCTGCCAGTGGTAGACATGGGGATCAGCAATGGCGCAAATGAAATCCCGCCAGGTTGTGTACTGGCCG
ATGCCTTGGGGCCCGAATGGGCCGAAGCCGCTGGTTTGACTGAGGTCGGCGGCGGCAATAGCATCCATAG
CTTCGGCGACAGGCTGTAACACAGCAGGCAGCTCTGTTTCGGGGAGGTCTTGGAGAGTAACGCCTTGGGC
GCGTCTACTGATGCAGTATGTCAGGCTCTCGCTGAACTCGCCGATGTCCAACACTTCGGGGATGGGTAGT
GCAGCGCTGGCGAAGTGGCGGTACACGTAGCGGTCTTTGTAGAAGCCATCAGCGCAGCTATTCACCCGCA
GTACATAGCCGCGTCCGCCGACATCGAAGCTGAAGGCTCGGCTCTCTTCGCCCTCCGACAACTGCATCAG
GTCGCTCACACTGTCGAACTTCTCGATGAGAAATTTTTCAACGCTGGTAGCGGTGAGTTCGGGCTTCTTC
ATGGTGGCGCTAGTGTCAGAAGAATCGAGCTTTTTGCAAAAGCCTAGGCCTCCAAAAAAGCCTCCTCACT
ACTTCTGGAATAGCTCAGAGGCCGAGGCGGCCTCGGCCTCTGCATAAATAAAAAAAATTAGTCAGCCATG
GGGCGGAGAATGGGCGGAACTGGGCGGAGTTAGGGGCGGGATGGGCGGAGTTAGGGGCGGGACTATGGTT
GCTGACTAATTGAGATGCATGCTTTGCATACTTCTGCCTGCTGGGGAGCCTGGGGACTTTCCACACCTGG
TTGCTGACTAATTGAGATGCATGCTTTGCATACTTCTGCCTGCTGGGGAGCCTGGGGACTTTCCACACCC
TAACTGACACACATTCCACAGCTGGTTCTTTCCGCCTCAGAAGGTACCTAACCAAGTTCCTCTTTCAGAG
GTTATTTCAGGCCATGGTGCTGCGC
Features (pLannotate 1.2.2; 14 found; start..end, strand, type, name):
     17..98      -  polyA_signal   SV40 poly(A) signal: SV40 polyadenylation signal
    121..204     -  CDS            large T antigen (fragment): large T antigen from SV40 (simian virus 40)
    281..751     -  CDS            Nluc (fragment): NanoLuc® luciferase human codon-optimized
    806..2620    -  CDS            NFE2L2: NF2L2_HUMAN - Also known as NRF2 From Homo sapiens (Human).
   2659..2677    -  promoter       SP6 promoter: promoter for bacteriophage SP6 RNA polymerase
   2703..2725    -  promoter       minimal CMV promoter (fragment): human cytomegalovirus (CMV) immediate early promoter
   2735..3100    +  enhancer       CMV enhancer: human cytomegalovirus immediate early enhancer
   3102..3289    +  promoter       CMV promoter (fragment): human cytomegalovirus (CMV) immediate early promoter
   3308..3355    +  promoter       EM7 promoter: synthetic bacterial promoter&nbsp
   3387..4178    +  CDS            neo: KKA2_KLEPN - Also known as kan, nptII. Experimental evidence at protein level: Swiss-Prot protein existence level 1. Resistance to kanamycin, neomycin, paromomycin, ribostamycin, butirosin and gentamicin B. From Klebsiella pneumoniae.
   4339..4927    -  rep_origin     ori: high-copy-number ColE1/pMB1/pBR322/pUC origin of replication
   5053..5101    -  polyA_signal   poly(A) signal: synthetic polyadenylation signal
   5140..6162    -  CDS            hph: KHYB_ECOLX - Experimental evidence at protein level: Swiss-Prot protein existence level 1. The aminoglycoside phosphotransferases achieve inactivation of their antibiotic substrates by phosphorylation. Only phosphorylates hygromycin and closely related compounds such as demethyl analogs and destomycin. From Escherichia coli.
   6193..6550    -  promoter       SV40 promoter: SV40 enhancer and early promoter
