[The description below was written by a language model from this plasmid's Addgene catalogue record and pLannotate feature annotations shown in this document.]
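Description:
NRF2-LgBiT Fusion Vector is a mammalian expression plasmid built on the pFC219K LgBiT CMV-Hyg Flexi backbone. It produces human NRF2 (gene NFE2L2, recorded as unmutated) fused at its C terminus to LgBiT, the large subunit of the split NanoLuc luciferase used in NanoBiT complementation. In the 6,605 nt sequenced record, the NFE2L2 coding region lies directly upstream of a partial NanoLuc coding sequence, which corresponds to LgBiT. An SV40 late-type polyadenylation signal with a short flanking large T antigen fragment follows.

The catalogue lists CMV as the promoter. The annotation shows a CMV enhancer and promoter fragment next to the fusion cassette, though annotated on the opposite strand, plus a small minimal CMV fragment and an SP6 phage promoter immediately upstream of NRF2. The SP6 promoter could support in vitro transcription. The strand calls for the CMV elements come from automated annotation, so the exact promoter layout should be read with caution.

The plasmid is propagated in E. coli through a high-copy ColE1/pUC-type origin. Selection uses kanamycin, conferred by the neo/nptII gene under the bacterial EM7 promoter. For stable selection in mammalian cells, a separate cassette drives the hygromycin phosphotransferase gene (hph) from the SV40 enhancer/early promoter and ends in a synthetic poly(A) signal.

The stated purpose is only to express the NRF2-LgBiT fusion in mammalian cells. LgBiT fusions are generally paired with a SmBiT- or HiBiT-tagged partner, so that luminescence reports protein interaction or protein abundance. The record names no specific partner or assay.
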