Addgene plasmid #237125: NRF2-LgBiT Fusion Vector
Purpose: Express NRF2-LgBiT Fusion Protein in Mammalian Cells under a CMV promoter
Depositing lab: Promega Corporation.
Backbone
  Vector backbone: pFC219K LgBiT CMV-HygFlexi Vector
  Vector type: Mammalian Expression
  Selectable markers: Hygromycin
Growth in bacteria
  Bacterial resistance: Kanamycin, 50 μg/mL
  Growth temperature: 37°C
  Growth strain: DH5alpha
  Copy number: High Copy
Gene/Insert
  Gene/Insert name: NRF2
  Species: H. sapiens (human)
  Mutation: None
  Entrez Gene: NFE2L2 (a.k.a. HEBP1, IMDDHH, NRF2, Nrf-2)
  Promoter: CMV
  Tag / fusion protein: LgBiT (C terminal on backbone)
  Cloning method: Other
Terms and licenses: Academic/Nonprofit Terms; Industry Terms
How to cite: NRF2-LgBiT Fusion Vector was a gift from Promega Corporation (Addgene plasmid # 237125 ; http://n2t.net/addgene:237125 ; RRID:Addgene_237125)
